[The description below was written by a language model from this plasmid's Addgene catalogue record and pLannotate feature annotations shown in this document.]
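Description:
pc3XB-ZF121 is a mammalian expression-type plasmid built on pc3XB, a modified version of pcDNA3, and it serves as an archive vector for a single engineered zinc finger module in the Zinc Finger Consortium Modular Assembly Kit v1.0. It replicates in E. coli at high copy from a ColE1/pUC-type origin and is selected with ampicillin through the β-lactamase gene. An f1 origin is also present. For mammalian cells the backbone carries a neomycin phosphotransferase cassette driven by the SV40 early promoter and terminated by the SV40 polyadenylation signal, allowing G418 selection.

The payload is ZF121, a roughly 90 bp insert encoding one C2H2 zinc finger derived from the ToolGen module set (ToolGen name QSNI) and assigned to the DNA triplet CAA. It sits between retained XbaI and BamHI sites, downstream of the CMV enhancer/promoter and a T7 promoter and upstream of the bGH polyadenylation signal. The T7 site also serves as the sequencing primer site. The automated annotation labels this short coding segment as a fragment of human ZFP41, which most likely reflects sequence similarity among zinc finger motifs rather than the recorded identity of the insert. Similarly, the small HIV-1 LTR, ble, lacI and bom fragments called in the table appear to be short backbone remnants or similarity hits, not functional elements.

Because the flanking restriction sites are preserved, the module can be excised and joined with other fingers from the kit to build multi-finger arrays with chosen DNA-binding specificities. According to the associated publication, these arrays are intended for constructing zinc finger nucleases by modular assembly.
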