Addgene plasmid #13171: pc3XB-ZF121
Depositing lab: Keith Joung. Depositing organization: Massachusetts General Hospital. Publication: Standardized reagents and protocols for engineering zinc finger nucleases by modular assembly. Wright DA, Thibodeau-Beganny S, Sander JD, Winfrey RJ, Hirsh AS, Eichtinger M, Fu F, Porteus MH, Dobbs D, Voytas DF, Joung JK. Nat Protoc. 2006;1(3):1637-52. doi: 10.1038/nprot.2006.259 PubMed 17406455.
Backbone
  Vector backbone: pc3XB
  Backbone manufacturer: Modified Invitrogen pcDNA3
  Backbone size w/o insert (bp): 5400
  Vector type: Mammalian Expression
  Selectable markers: Neomycin (select with G418)
Growth in bacteria
  Bacterial resistance: Ampicillin, 100 μg/mL
  Growth temperature: 37°C
  Growth strain: XL1 Blue
  Copy number: High Copy
Gene/Insert
  Gene/Insert name: ZF121
  Insert size (bp): 90
  Cloning method: Restriction Enzyme; 5′ cloning site XbaI (not destroyed); 3′ cloning site BamHI (not destroyed)
  Sequencing primers: 5′ T7
Terms and licenses: Academic/Nonprofit Terms; Industry Terms: Not Available to Industry
Depositor comments: Part of the Zinc Finger Consortium Modular Assembly Kit v1.0. Finger protein sequence: PGEKPYMCSECGRGFSQKSNLIIHQRTH. Target DNA sequence: CAA. This zinc finger is derived from the ToolGen module set. ToolGen ZF ID: 23. ToolGen ZF Name: QSNI.
How to cite: pc3XB-ZF121 was a gift from Keith Joung (Addgene plasmid # 13171 ; http://n2t.net/addgene:13171 ; RRID:Addgene_13171)
