Features (pLannotate 1.2.2; 20 found; start..end, strand, type, name):
     28..80      -  misc_feature   bom (fragment): basis of mobility region from pBR322
    235..614     +  enhancer       CMV enhancer: human cytomegalovirus immediate early enhancer
    615..818     +  promoter       CMV promoter: human cytomegalovirus (CMV) immediate early promoter
    814..847     +  LTR            5' LTR (truncated) (fragment): truncated 5' long terminal repeat (LTR) from HIV-1
    863..881     +  promoter       T7 promoter: promoter for bacteriophage T7 RNA polymerase
    930..1010    +  CDS            ZFP41 (fragment): ZFP41_HUMAN - Experimental evidence at protein level: Swiss-Prot protein existence level 1. A putative DNA-binding regulatory protein associated with meiosis in spermatogenesis. From Homo sapiens (Human).
   1062..1286    +  polyA_signal   bGH poly(A) signal: bovine growth hormone polyadenylation signal
   1290..1311    +  promoter       SV40 promoter (fragment): SV40 enhancer and early promoter
   1332..1760    +  rep_origin     f1 ori (sequence partly withheld): f1 bacteriophage origin of replication; arrow indicates direction of (+) strand synthesis
   1774..2103    +  promoter       SV40 promoter: SV40 enhancer and early promoter
   2174..2965    +  CDS            neo: KKA2_KLEPN - Also known as kan, nptII. Experimental evidence at protein level: Swiss-Prot protein existence level 1. Resistance to kanamycin, neomycin, paromomycin, ribostamycin, butirosin and gentamicin B. From Klebsiella pneumoniae.
   2989..3147    +  CDS            ble (fragment): BLE_KLEPN - Experimental evidence at protein level: Swiss-Prot protein existence level 1. Binding protein with a strong affinity to the bleomycin family of antibiotics. Binds to CL990; an antimitotic-antibiotic compound. From Klebsiella pneumoniae.
   3142..3263    +  polyA_signal   SV40 poly(A) signal: SV40 polyadenylation signal
   3336..3352    -  protein_bind   lac operator: The lac repressor binds to the lac operator to inhibit transcription in E. coli. This inhibition can be relieved by adding lactose or isopropyl-β-D-thiogalactopyranoside (IPTG). lac repressor encoded by lacI
   3360..3390    -  promoter       lac promoter: promoter for the E. coli lac operon
   3405..3426    -  protein_bind   CAP binding site: CAP binding activates transcription in the presence of cAMP. E. coli catabolite activator protein
   3439..3531    -  CDS            lacI (fragment): lac repressor; lacI; The lac repressor binds to the lac operator to inhibit transcription in E. coli. This inhibition can be relieved by adding lactose or isopropyl-β-D-thiogalactopyranoside (IPTG).
   3714..4299    -  rep_origin     ori: high-copy-number ColE1/pMB1/pBR322/pUC origin of replication
   4470..5330    -  CDS            AmpR: β-lactamase; bla; confers resistance to ampicillin, carbenicillin, and related antibiotics
   5331..5435    -  promoter       AmpR promoter: bla
>Addgene plasmid #13171 | pc3XB-ZF121 | depositor full sequence | sequence record 7520 | Author sequence
GACGGATCGGGAGATCTCCCGATCCCCTATGGTGCACTCTCAGTACAATCTGCTCTGATGCCGCATAGTT
AAGCCAGTATCTGCTCCCTGCTTGTGTGTTGGAGGTCGCTGAGTAGTGCGCGAGCAAAATTTAAGCTACA
ACAAGGCAAGGCTTGACCGACAATTGCATGAAGAATCTGCTTAGGGTTAGGCGTTTTGCGCTGCTTCGCG
ATGTACGGGCCAGATATACGCGTTGACATTGATTATTGACTAGTTATTAATAGTAATCAATTACGGGGTC
ATTAGTTCATAGCCCATATATGGAGTTCCGCGTTACATAACTTACGGTAAATGGCCCGCCTGGCTGACCG
CCCAACGACCCCCGCCCATTGACGTCAATAATGACGTATGTTCCCATAGTAACGCCAATAGGGACTTTCC
ATTGACGTCAATGGGTGGAGTATTTACGGTAAACTGCCCACTTGGCAGTACATCAAGTGTATCATATGCC
AAGTACGCCCCCTATTGACGTCAATGACGGTAAATGGCCCGCCTGGCATTATGCCCAGTACATGACCTTA
TGGGACTTTCCTACTTGGCAGTACATCTACGTATTAGTCATCGCTATTACCATGGTGATGCGGTTTTGGC
AGTACATCAATGGGCGTGGATAGCGGTTTGACTCACGGGGATTTCCAAGTCTCCACCCCATTGACGTCAA
TGGGAGTTTGTTTTGGCACCAAAATCAACGGGACTTTCCAAAATGTCGTAACAACTCCGCCCCATTGACG
CAAATGGGCGGTAGGCGTGTACGGTGGGAGGTCTATATAAGCAGAGCTCTCTGGCTAACTAGAGAACCCA
CTGCTTACTGGCTTATCGAAATTAATACGACTCACTATAGGGAGACCCAAGCTGGCTAGCGTTTAAACGG
GCCCTCTAGACCCGGGGAGAAGCCTTACATGTGCTCCGAGTGCGGGCGGGGTTTCAGCCAGAAGAGCAAC
CTCATCATCCACCAGCGCACCCACACCGGTGGATCCTCTGCACAGTAGTAAGCTTAAGTTTAAACCGCTG
ATCAGCCTCGACTGTGCCTTCTAGTTGCCAGCCATCTGTTGTTTGCCCCTCCCCCGTGCCTTCCTTGACC
CTGGAAGGTGCCACTCCCACTGTCCTTTCCTAATAAAATGAGGAAATTGCATCGCATTGTCTGAGTAGGT
GTCATTCTATTCTGGGGGGTGGGGTGGGGCAGGACAGCAAGGGGGAGGATTGGGAAGACAATAGCAGGCA
TGCTGGGGATGCGGTGGGCTCTATGGCTTCTGAGGCGGAAAGAACCAGCTGGGGCTCTAGGGGGTATCCC
C
[124 nt withheld, positions 1332-1455]
C
[91 nt withheld, positions 1457-1547]
A
[49 nt withheld, positions 1549-1597]
CCTTTGACGTTGGAGTCCACGTTCTTT
[37 nt withheld, positions 1625-1661]
ACCCTATCTCGGTCTATTCTTTTGATTTATAAGGGATTTTGCCGATTTCGGCCTATTGGTTAAAAAATGA
GCTGATTTAACAAAAATTTAACGCGAATTAATTCTGTGGAATGTGTGTCAGTTAGGGTGTGGAAAGTCCC
CAGGCTCCCCAGCAGGCAGAAGTATGCAAAGCATGCATCTCAATTAGTCAGCAACCAGGTGTGGAAAGTC
CCCAGGCTCCCCAGCAGGCAGAAGTATGCAAAGCATGCATCTCAATTAGTCAGCAACCATAGTCCCGCCC
CTAACTCCGCCCATCCCGCCCCTAACTCCGCCCAGTTCCGCCCATTCTCCGCCCCATGGCTGACTAATTT
TTTTTATTTATGCAGAGGCCGAGGCCGCCTCTGCCTCTGAGCTATTCCAGAAGTAGTGAGGAGGCTTTTT
TGGAGGCCTAGGCTTTTGCAAAAAGCTCCCGGCCGGGAGCTTGTATATCCATTTTCGGATCTGATCAAGA
GACAGGATGAGGATCGTTTCGCATGATTGAACAAGATGGATTGCACGCAGGTTCTCCGGCCGCTTGGGTG
GAGAGGCTATTCGGCTATGACTGGGCACAACAGACAATCGGCTGCTCTGATGCCGCCGTGTTCCGGCTGT
CAGCGCAGGGGCGCCCGGTTCTTTTTGTCAAGACCGACCTGTCCGGTGCCCTGAATGAACTGCAGGACGA
GGCAGCGCGGCTATCGTGGCTGGCCACGACGGGCGTTCCTTGCGCAGCTGTGCTCGACGTTGTCACTGAA
GCGGGAAGGGACTGGCTGCTATTGGGCGAAGTGCCGGGGCAGGATCTCCTGTCATCTCACCTTGCTCCTG
CCGAGAAAGTATCCATCATGGCTGATGCAATGCGGCGGCTGCATACGCTTGATCCGGCTACCTGCCCATT
CGACCACCAAGCGAAACATCGCATCGAGCGAGCACGTACTCGGATGGAAGCCGGTCTTGTCGATCAGGAT
GATCTGGACGAAGAGCATCAGGGGCTCGCGCCAGCCGAACTGTTCGCCAGGCTCAAGGCGCGCATGCCCG
ACGGCGAGGATCTCGTCGTGACCCATGGCGATGCCTGCTTGCCGAATATCATGGTGGAAAATGGCCGCTT
TTCTGGATTCATCGACTGTGGCCGGCTGGGTGTGGCGGACCGCTATCAGGACATAGCGTTGGCTACCCGT
GATATTGCTGAAGAGCTTGGCGGCGAATGGGCTGACCGCTTCCTCGTGCTTTACGGTATCGCCGCTCCCG
ATTCGCAGCGCATCGCCTTCTATCGCCTTCTTGACGAGTTCTTCTGAGCGGGACTCTGGGGTTCGAAATG
ACCGACCAAGCGACGCCCAACCTGCCATCACGAGATTTCGATTCCACCGCCGCCTTCTATGAAAGGTTGG
GCTTCGGAATCGTTTTCCGGGACGCCGGCTGGATGATCCTCCAGCGCGGGGATCTCATGCTGGAGTTCTT
CGCCCACCCCAACTTGTTTATTGCAGCTTATAATGGTTACAAATAAAGCAATAGCATCACAAATTTCACA
AATAAAGCATTTTTTTCACTGCATTCTAGTTGTGGTTTGTCCAAACTCATCAATGTATCTTATCATGTCT
GTATACCGTCGACCTCTAGCTAGAGCTTGGCGTAATCATGGTCATAGCTGTTTCCTGTGTGAAATTGTTA
TCCGCTCACAATTCCACACAACATACGAGCCGGAAGCATAAAGTGTAAAGCCTGGGGTGCCTAATGAGTG
AGCTAACTCACATTAATTGCGTTGCGCTCACTGCCCGCTTTCCAGTCGGGAAACCTGTCGTGCCAGCTGC
ATTAATGAATCGGCCAACGCGCGGGGAGAGGCGGTTTGCGTATTGGGCGCTCTTCCGCTTCCTCGCTCAC
TGACTCGCTGCGCTCGGTCGTTCGGCTGCGGCGAGCGGTATCAGCTCACTCAAAGGCGGTAATACGGTTA
TCCACAGAATCAGGGGATAACGCAGGAAAGAACATGTGAGCAAAAGGCCAGCAAAAGGCCAGGAACCGTA
AAAAGGCCGCGTTGCTGGCGTTTTTCCATAGGCTCCGCCCCCCTGACGAGCATCACAAAAATCGACGCTC
AAGTCAGAGGTGGCGAAACCCGACAGGACTATAAAGATACCAGGCGTTTCCCCCTGGAAGCTCCCTCGTG
CGCTCTCCTGTTCCGACCCTGCCGCTTACCGGATACCTGTCCGCCTTTCTCCCTTCGGGAAGCGTGGCGC
TTTCTCATAGCTCACGCTGTAGGTATCTCAGTTCGGTGTAGGTCGTTCGCTCCAAGCTGGGCTGTGTGCA
CGAACCCCCCGTTCAGCCCGACCGCTGCGCCTTATCCGGTAACTATCGTCTTGAGTCCAACCCGGTAAGA
CACGACTTATCGCCACTGGCAGCAGCCACTGGTAACAGGATTAGCAGAGCGAGGTATGTAGGCGGTGCTA
CAGAGTTCTTGAAGTGGTGGCCTAACTACGGCTACACTAGAAGAACAGTATTTGGTATCTGCGCTCTGCT
GAAGCCAGTTACCTTCGGAAAAAGAGTTGGTAGCTCTTGATCCGGCAAACAAACCACCGCTGGTAGCGGT
TTTTTTGTTTGCAAGCAGCAGATTACGCGCAGAAAAAAAGGATCTCAAGAAGATCCTTTGATCTTTTCTA
CGGGGTCTGACGCTCAGTGGAACGAAAACTCACGTTAAGGGATTTTGGTCATGAGATTATCAAAAAGGAT
CTTCACCTAGATCCTTTTAAATTAAAAATGAAGTTTTAAATCAATCTAAAGTATATATGAGTAAACTTGG
TCTGACAGTTACCAATGCTTAATCAGTGAGGCACCTATCTCAGCGATCTGTCTATTTCGTTCATCCATAG
TTGCCTGACTCCCCGTCGTGTAGATAACTACGATACGGGAGGGCTTACCATCTGGCCCCAGTGCTGCAAT
GATACCGCGAGACCCACGCTCACCGGCTCCAGATTTATCAGCAATAAACCAGCCAGCCGGAAGGGCCGAG
CGCAGAAGTGGTCCTGCAACTTTATCCGCCTCCATCCAGTCTATTAATTGTTGCCGGGAAGCTAGAGTAA
GTAGTTCGCCAGTTAATAGTTTGCGCAACGTTGTTGCCATTGCTACAGGCATCGTGGTGTCACGCTCGTC
GTTTGGTATGGCTTCATTCAGCTCCGGTTCCCAACGATCAAGGCGAGTTACATGATCCCCCATGTTGTGC
AAAAAAGCGGTTAGCTCCTTCGGTCCTCCGATCGTTGTCAGAAGTAAGTTGGCCGCAGTGTTATCACTCA
TGGTTATGGCAGCACTGCATAATTCTCTTACTGTCATGCCATCCGTAAGATGCTTTTCTGTGACTGGTGA
GTACTCAACCAAGTCATTCTGAGAATAGTGTATGCGGCGACCGAGTTGCTCTTGCCCGGCGTCAATACGG
GATAATACCGCGCCACATAGCAGAACTTTAAAAGTGCTCATCATTGGAAAACGTTCTTCGGGGCGAAAAC
TCTCAAGGATCTTACCGCTGTTGAGATCCAGTTCGATGTAACCCACTCGTGCACCCAACTGATCTTCAGC
ATCTTTTACTTTCACCAGCGTTTCTGGGTGAGCAAAAACAGGAAGGCAAAATGCCGCAAAAAAGGGAATA
AGGGCGACACGGAAATGTTGAATACTCATACTCTTCCTTTTTCAATATTATTGAAGCATTTATCAGGGTT
ATTGTCTCATGAGCGGATACATATTTGAATGTATTTAGAAAAATAAACAAATAGGGGTTCCGCGCACATT
TCCCCGAAAAGTGCCACCTGACGTC
