>Addgene plasmid #13171 | pc3XB-ZF121 | addgene partial sequence | sequence record 19555 | CMV-F 5'-CGCAAATGGGCGGTAGGCGTG-3'
GCTCTCTGGCTACTAGAGAACCCACTGCTTACTGGCTTATCGAAATTAATACGACTCACTATAGGGAGAC
CCAAGCTGGCTAGCGTTTAAACGGGCCCTCTAGACCCGGGGAGAAGCCTTACATGTGCTCCGAGTGCGGG
CGGGGTTTCAGCCAGAAGAGCAACCTCATCATCCACCAGCGCACCCACACCGGTGGATCCTCTGCACAGT
AGTAAGCTTAAGTTTAAACCGCTGATCAGCCTCGACTGTGCCTTCTAGTTGCCAGCCATCTGTTGTTTGC
CCCTCCCCCGTGCCTTCCTTGACCCTGGAAGGTGCCACTCCCACTGTCCTTTCCTAATAAAATGAGGAAA
TTGCATCGCATTGTCTGAGTAGGTGTCATTCTATTCTGGGGGGTGGGGTGGGGCAGGACAGCAAGGGGGA
GGATTGGGAAGACAATAGCAGGCATGCTGGGGATGCGGTGGGCTCTATGGCTTCTGAGGCGGAAAGAACC
AGCTGGGG
